>Addgene plasmid #31698 | SlugMyc_pcDNA3 | addgene full sequence | sequence record 133344 | Addgene NGS Result
GACGGATCGGGAGATCTCCCGATCCCCTATGGTGCACTCTCAGTACAATCTGCTCTGATGCCGCATAGTT
AAGCCAGTATCTGCTCCCTGCTTGTGTGTTGGAGGTCGCTGAGTAGTGCGCGAGCAAAATTTAAGCTACA
ACAAGGCAAGGCTTGACCGACAATTGCATGAAGAATCTGCTTAGGGTTAGGCGTTTTGCGCTGCTTCGCG
ATGTACGGGCCAGATATACGCGTTGACATTGATTATTGACTAGTTATTAATAGTAATCAATTACGGGGTC
ATTAGTTCATAGCCCATATATGGAGTTCCGCGTTACATAACTTACGGTAAATGGCCCGCCTGGCTGACCG
CCCAACGACCCCCGCCCATTGACGTCAATAATGACGTATGTTCCCATAGTAACGCCAATAGGGACTTTCC
ATTGACGTCAATGGGTGGAGTATTTACGGTAAACTGCCCACTTGGCAGTACATCAAGTGTATCATATGCC
AAGTACGCCCCCTATTGACGTCAATGACGGTAAATGGCCCGCCTGGCATTATGCCCAGTACATGACCTTA
TGGGACTTTCCTACTTGGCAGTACATCTACGTATTAGTCATCGCTATTACCATGGTGATGCGGTTTTGGC
AGTACATCAATGGGCGTGGATAGCGGTTTGACTCACGGGGATTTCCAAGTCTCCACCCCATTGACGTCAA
TGGGAGTTTGTTTTGGCACCAAAATCAACGGGACTTTCCAAAATGTCGTAACAACTCCGCCCCATTGACG
CAAATGGGCGGTAGGCGTGTACGGTGGGAGGTCTATATAAGCAGAGCTCTCTGGCTAACTAGAGAACCCA
CTGCTTACTGGCTTATCGAAATTAATACGACTCACTATAGGGAGACCCAAGCTGGCTAGCGTTTAAACTT
AAGCTTGGTACCGAGCTCGGATCCATGCCGCGCTCCTTCCTGGTCAAGAAGCATTTCAACGCCTCCAAAA
AGCCAAACTACAGCGAACTGGACACACATACAGTGATTATTTCCCCGTATCTCTATGAGAGTTACTCCAT
GCCTGTCATACCACAACCAGAGATCCTCAGCTCAGGAGCATACAGCCCCATCACTGTGTGGACTACCGCT
GCTCCATTCCACGCCCAGCTACCCAATGGCCTCTCTCCTCTTTCCGGATACTCCTCATCTTTGGGGCGAG
TGAGTCCCCCTCCTCCATCTGACACCTCCTCCAAGGACCACAGTGGCTCAGAAAGCCCCATTAGTGATGA
AGAGGAAAGACTACAGTCCAAGCTTTCAGACCCCCATGCCATTGAAGCTGAAAAGTTTCAGTGCAATTTA
TGCAATAAGACCTATTCAACTTTTTCTGGGCTGGCCAAACATAAGCAGCTGCACTGCGATGCCCAGTCTA
GAAAATCTTTCAGCTGTAAATACTGTGACAAGGAATATGTGAGCCTGGGCGCCCTGAAGATGCATATTCG
GACCCACACATTACCTTGTGTTTGCAAGATCTGCGGCAAGGCGTTTTCCAGACCCTGGTTGCTTCAAGGA
CACATTAGAACTCACACGGGGGAGAAGCCTTTTTCTTGCCCTCACTGCAACAGAGCATTTGCAGACAGGT
CAAATCTGAGGGCTCATCTGCAGACCCATTCTGATGTAAAGAAATACCAGTGCAAAAACTGCTCCAAAAC
CTTCTCCAGAATGTCTCTCCTGCACAAACATGAGGAATCTGGCTGCTGTGTAGCACACGAGCAGAAGCTG
ATCAGCGAGGAGGACCTGGCGGCCGCGTGACTCGAGTCTAGAGGGCCCGTTTAAACCCGCTGATCAGCCT
CGACTGTGCCTTCTAGTTGCCAGCCATCTGTTGTTTGCCCCTCCCCCGTGCCTTCCTTGACCCTGGAAGG
TGCCACTCCCACTGTCCTTTCCTAATAAAATGAGGAAATTGCATCGCATTGTCTGAGTAGGTGTCATTCT
ATTCTGGGGGGTGGGGTGGGGCAGGACAGCAAGGGGGAGGATTGGGAAGACAATAGCAGGCATGCTGGGG
ATGCGGTGGGCTCTATGGCTTCTGAGGCGGAAAGAACCAGCTGGGGCTCTAGGGGGTATCCCC
[124 nt withheld, positions 2094-2217]
C
[91 nt withheld, positions 2219-2309]
A
[49 nt withheld, positions 2311-2359]
CCTTTGACGTTGGAGTCCACGTTCTTT
[37 nt withheld, positions 2387-2423]
ACCCTATCTCGGTCTATTCTTTTGATTTATAAGGGATTTTGCCGATTTCGGCCTATTGGTTAAAAAATGA
GCTGATTTAACAAAAATTTAACGCGAATTAATTCTGTGGAATGTGTGTCAGTTAGGGTGTGGAAAGTCCC
CAGGCTCCCCAGCAGGCAGAAGTATGCAAAGCATGCATCTCAATTAGTCAGCAACCAGGTGTGGAAAGTC
CCCAGGCTCCCCAGCAGGCAGAAGTATGCAAAGCATGCATCTCAATTAGTCAGCAACCATAGTCCCGCCC
CTAACTCCGCCCATCCCGCCCCTAACTCCGCCCAGTTCCGCCCATTCTCCGCCCCATGGCTGACTAATTT
TTTTTATTTATGCAGAGGCCGAGGCCGCCTCTGCCTCTGAGCTATTCCAGAAGTAGTGAGGAGGCTTTTT
TGGAGGCCTAGGCTTTTGCAAAAAGCTCCCGGGAGCTTGTATATCCATTTTCGGATCTGATCAAGAGACA
GGATGAGGATCGTTTCGCATGATTGAACAAGATGGATTGCACGCAGGTTCTCCGGCCGCTTGGGTGGAGA
GGCTATTCGGCTATGACTGGGCACAACAGACAATCGGCTGCTCTGATGCCGCCGTGTTCCGGCTGTCAGC
GCAGGGGCGCCCGGTTCTTTTTGTCAAGACCGACCTGTCCGGTGCCCTGAATGAACTGCAGGACGAGGCA
GCGCGGCTATCGTGGCTGGCCACGACGGGCGTTCCTTGCGCAGCTGTGCTCGACGTTGTCACTGAAGCGG
GAAGGGACTGGCTGCTATTGGGCGAAGTGCCGGGGCAGGATCTCCTGTCATCTCACCTTGCTCCTGCCGA
GAAAGTATCCATCATGGCTGATGCAATGCGGCGGCTGCATACGCTTGATCCGGCTACCTGCCCATTCGAC
CACCAAGCGAAACATCGCATCGAGCGAGCACGTACTCGGATGGAAGCCGGTCTTGTCGATCAGGATGATC
TGGACGAAGAGCATCAGGGGCTCGCGCCAGCCGAACTGTTCGCCAGGCTCAAGGCGCGCATGCCCGACGG
CGAGGATCTCGTCGTGACCCATGGCGATGCCTGCTTGCCGAATATCATGGTGGAAAATGGCCGCTTTTCT
GGATTCATCGACTGTGGCCGGCTGGGTGTGGCGGACCGCTATCAGGACATAGCGTTGGCTACCCGTGATA
TTGCTGAAGAGCTTGGCGGCGAATGGGCTGACCGCTTCCTCGTGCTTTACGGTATCGCCGCTCCCGATTC
GCAGCGCATCGCCTTCTATCGCCTTCTTGACGAGTTCTTCTGAGCGGGACTCTGGGGTTCGAAATGACCG
ACCAAGCGACGCCCAACCTGCCATCACGAGATTTCGATTCCACCGCCGCCTTCTATGAAAGGTTGGGCTT
CGGAATCGTTTTCCGGGACGCCGGCTGGATGATCCTCCAGCGCGGGGATCTCATGCTGGAGTTCTTCGCC
CACCCCAACTTGTTTATTGCAGCTTATAATGGTTACAAATAAAGCAATAGCATCACAAATTTCACAAATA
AAGCATTTTTTTCACTGCATTCTAGTTGTGGTTTGTCCAAACTCATCAATGTATCTTATCATGTCTGTAT
ACCGTCGACCTCTAGCTAGAGCTTGGCGTAATCATGGTCATAGCTGTTTCCTGTGTGAAATTGTTATCCG
CTCACAATTCCACACAACATACGAGCCGGAAGCATAAAGTGTAAAGCCTGGGGTGCCTAATGAGTGAGCT
AACTCACATTAATTGCGTTGCGCTCACTGCCCGCTTTCCAGTCGGGAAACCTGTCGTGCCAGCTGCATTA
ATGAATCGGCCAACGCGCGGGGAGAGGCGGTTTGCGTATTGGGCGCTCTTCCGCTTCCTCGCTCACTGAC
TCGCTGCGCTCGGTCGTTCGGCTGCGGCGAGCGGTATCAGCTCACTCAAAGGCGGTAATACGGTTATCCA
CAGAATCAGGGGATAACGCAGGAAAGAACATGTGAGCAAAAGGCCAGCAAAAGGCCAGGAACCGTAAAAA
GGCCGCGTTGCTGGCGTTTTTCCATAGGCTCCGCCCCCCTGACGAGCATCACAAAAATCGACGCTCAAGT
CAGAGGTGGCGAAACCCGACAGGACTATAAAGATACCAGGCGTTTCCCCCTGGAAGCTCCCTCGTGCGCT
CTCCTGTTCCGACCCTGCCGCTTACCGGATACCTGTCCGCCTTTCTCCCTTCGGGAAGCGTGGCGCTTTC
TCATAGCTCACGCTGTAGGTATCTCAGTTCGGTGTAGGTCGTTCGCTCCAAGCTGGGCTGTGTGCACGAA
CCCCCCGTTCAGCCCGACCGCTGCGCCTTATCCGGTAACTATCGTCTTGAGTCCAACCCGGTAAGACACG
ACTTATCGCCACTGGCAGCAGCCACTGGTAACAGGATTAGCAGAGCGAGGTATGTAGGCGGTGCTACAGA
GTTCTTGAAGTGGTGGCCTAACTACGGCTACACTAGAAGAACAGTATTTGGTATCTGCGCTCTGCTGAAG
CCAGTTACCTTCGGAAAAAGAGTTGGTAGCTCTTGATCCGGCAAACAAACCACCGCTGGTAGCGGTGGTT
TTTTTGTTTGCAAGCAGCAGATTACGCGCAGAAAAAAAGGATCTCAAGAAGATCCTTTGATCTTTTCTAC
GGGGTCTGACGCTCAGTGGAACGAAAACTCACGTTAAGGGATTTTGGTCATGAGATTATCAAAAAGGATC
TTCACCTAGATCCTTTTAAATTAAAAATGAAGTTTTAAATCAATCTAAAGTATATATGAGTAAACTTGGT
CTGACAGTTACCAATGCTTAATCAGTGAGGCACCTATCTCAGCGATCTGTCTATTTCGTTCATCCATAGT
TGCCTGACTCCCCGTCGTGTAGATAACTACGATACGGGAGGGCTTACCATCTGGCCCCAGTGCTGCAATG
ATACCGCGAGACCCACGCTCACCGGCTCCAGATTTATCAGCAATAAACCAGCCAGCCGGAAGGGCCGAGC
GCAGAAGTGGTCCTGCAACTTTATCCGCCTCCATCCAGTCTATTAATTGTTGCCGGGAAGCTAGAGTAAG
TAGTTCGCCAGTTAATAGTTTGCGCAACGTTGTTGCCATTGCTACAGGCATCGTGGTGTCACGCTCGTCG
TTTGGTATGGCTTCATTCAGCTCCGGTTCCCAACGATCAAGGCGAGTTACATGATCCCCCATGTTGTGCA
AAAAAGCGGTTAGCTCCTTCGGTCCTCCGATCGTTGTCAGAAGTAAGTTGGCCGCAGTGTTATCACTCAT
GGTTATGGCAGCACTGCATAATTCTCTTACTGTCATGCCATCCGTAAGATGCTTTTCTGTGACTGGTGAG
TACTCAACCAAGTCATTCTGAGAATAGTGTATGCGGCGACCGAGTTGCTCTTGCCCGGCGTCAATACGGG
ATAATACCGCGCCACATAGCAGAACTTTAAAAGTGCTCATCATTGGAAAACGTTCTTCGGGGCGAAAACT
CTCAAGGATCTTACCGCTGTTGAGATCCAGTTCGATGTAACCCACTCGTGCACCCAACTGATCTTCAGCA
TCTTTTACTTTCACCAGCGTTTCTGGGTGAGCAAAAACAGGAAGGCAAAATGCCGCAAAAAAGGGAATAA
GGGCGACACGGAAATGTTGAATACTCATACTCTTCCTTTTTCAATATTATTGAAGCATTTATCAGGGTTA
TTGTCTCATGAGCGGATACATATTTGAATGTATTTAGAAAAATAAACAAATAGGGGTTCCGCGCACATTT
CCCCGAAAAGTGCCACCTGACGTC
Features (pLannotate 1.2.2; 20 found; start..end, strand, type, name):
     28..80      -  misc_feature   bom (fragment): basis of mobility region from pBR322
    235..614     +  enhancer       CMV enhancer: human cytomegalovirus immediate early enhancer
    615..818     +  promoter       CMV promoter: human cytomegalovirus (CMV) immediate early promoter
    814..847     +  LTR            5' LTR (truncated) (fragment): truncated 5' long terminal repeat (LTR) from HIV-1
    863..881     +  promoter       T7 promoter: promoter for bacteriophage T7 RNA polymerase
    935..1738    +  CDS            SNAI2: SNAI2_HUMAN - Also known as SLUG, SLUGH. Experimental evidence at protein level: Swiss-Prot protein existence level 1. Transcriptional repressor that modulates both activator- dependent and basal transcription. Involved in the generation and migration of neural crest cells. Plays a role in mediating RAF1-induced transcriptional repression of the TJ protein, occludin (OCLN) and subsequent oncogenic transformation of epithelial cells (By similarity). Represses BRCA2 expression by binding to its E2-box- containing silencer and recruiting CTBP1 and HDAC1 in breast cells. In epidermal keratinocytes
   1824..2048    +  polyA_signal   bGH poly(A) signal: bovine growth hormone polyadenylation signal
   2052..2073    +  promoter       SV40 promoter (fragment): SV40 enhancer and early promoter
   2094..2522    +  rep_origin     f1 ori (sequence partly withheld): f1 bacteriophage origin of replication; arrow indicates direction of (+) strand synthesis
   2536..2865    +  promoter       SV40 promoter: SV40 enhancer and early promoter
   2932..3723    +  CDS            neo: KKA2_KLEPN - Also known as kan, nptII. Experimental evidence at protein level: Swiss-Prot protein existence level 1. Resistance to kanamycin, neomycin, paromomycin, ribostamycin, butirosin and gentamicin B. From Klebsiella pneumoniae.
   3747..3905    +  CDS            ble (fragment): BLE_KLEPN - Experimental evidence at protein level: Swiss-Prot protein existence level 1. Binding protein with a strong affinity to the bleomycin family of antibiotics. Binds to CL990; an antimitotic-antibiotic compound. From Klebsiella pneumoniae.
   3900..4021    +  polyA_signal   SV40 poly(A) signal: SV40 polyadenylation signal
   4094..4110    -  protein_bind   lac operator: The lac repressor binds to the lac operator to inhibit transcription in E. coli. This inhibition can be relieved by adding lactose or isopropyl-β-D-thiogalactopyranoside (IPTG). lac repressor encoded by lacI
   4118..4148    -  promoter       lac promoter: promoter for the E. coli lac operon
   4163..4184    -  protein_bind   CAP binding site: CAP binding activates transcription in the presence of cAMP. E. coli catabolite activator protein
   4197..4289    -  CDS            lacI (fragment): lac repressor; lacI; The lac repressor binds to the lac operator to inhibit transcription in E. coli. This inhibition can be relieved by adding lactose or isopropyl-β-D-thiogalactopyranoside (IPTG).
   4472..5060    -  rep_origin     ori: high-copy-number ColE1/pMB1/pBR322/pUC origin of replication
   5231..6091    -  CDS            AmpR: β-lactamase; bla; confers resistance to ampicillin, carbenicillin, and related antibiotics
   6092..6196    -  promoter       AmpR promoter: bla
