[The description below was written by a language model from this plasmid's Addgene catalogue record and pLannotate feature annotations shown in this document.]
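Description:
SlugMyc_pcDNA3 is a mammalian expression plasmid built on the Invitrogen pcDNA3.1+ backbone that drives expression of human Slug (SNAI2), a Snail-family zinc-finger transcriptional repressor, carrying a C-terminal Myc epitope tag. The roughly 850 bp insert was cloned between the BamHI and XhoI sites, both of which remain intact, giving a sequenced plasmid of about 6.2 kb. Transcription is controlled by the human cytomegalovirus immediate-early enhancer and promoter and terminated by the bovine growth hormone polyadenylation signal. A T7 promoter lies just upstream of the coding region and could support in vitro transcription. The automated annotation marks the SNAI2 open reading frame but does not separately call the Myc tag, which according to the catalogue entry sits at the 3′ end of the insert. A few short hits in the table, such as the truncated HIV-1 LTR, ble and lacI fragments, are small partial matches typical of this backbone rather than functional elements.

In bacteria the plasmid is maintained at high copy number from a ColE1/pUC-type origin and selected with ampicillin through the β-lactamase gene. An f1 origin is also present for single-stranded DNA production. For mammalian cells, a neomycin phosphotransferase cassette driven by the SV40 early promoter, with an SV40 polyadenylation signal, allows G418 selection of stable transfectants. The construct suits transient or stable overexpression of epitope-tagged Slug, with the Myc tag allowing detection or immunoprecipitation. The associated publication concerns how aberrant expression of Snail and Slug alters the cellular response to genotoxic stress.
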