Addgene plasmid #31698: SlugMyc_pcDNA3
Depositing lab: Paul Wade. Depositing organization: National Institute of Environmental Health Sciences (NIEHS). Publication: Aberrant expression of the transcription factors snail and slug alters the response to genotoxic stress. Kajita M, McClinic KN, Wade PA. Mol Cell Biol. 2004 Sep . 24(17):7559-66. 10.1128/MCB.24.17.7559-7566.2004 PubMed 15314165.
Backbone
  Vector backbone: pcDNA3.1+
  Backbone manufacturer: Invitrogen
  Backbone size w/o insert (bp): 5428
  Vector type: Mammalian Expression
  Selectable markers: Neomycin (select with G418)
Growth in bacteria
  Bacterial resistance: Ampicillin, 100 μg/mL
  Growth temperature: 37°C
  Growth strain: DH5alpha
  Copy number: High Copy
Gene/Insert
  Gene/Insert name: Slug (alt name: SNAI2)
  Species: H. sapiens (human)
  Insert size (bp): 846
  GenBank ID: NM_003068
  Entrez Gene: SNAI2 (a.k.a. SLUG, SLUGH, SLUGH1, SNAIL2, WS2D)
  Promoter: CMV
  Tag / fusion protein: Myc (C terminal on insert)
  Cloning method: Restriction Enzyme; 5′ cloning site BamHI (not destroyed); 3′ cloning site XhoI (not destroyed)
  Sequencing primers: 5′ CMV-F; 3′ BGHrev
Terms and licenses: Academic/Nonprofit Terms; Industry Terms: Not Available to Industry
How to cite: SlugMyc_pcDNA3 was a gift from Paul Wade (Addgene plasmid # 31698 ; http://n2t.net/addgene:31698 ; RRID:Addgene_31698)
