>Addgene plasmid #31698 | SlugMyc_pcDNA3 | depositor partial sequence | sequence record 36992 | Author sequence
CTGGCTAGCGTTTAAACTTAAGCTTGGTACCGAGCTCGGATCCATGCCGCGCTCCTTCCTGGTCAAGAAG
CATTTCAACGCCTCCAAAAAGCCAAACTACAGCGAACTGGACACACATACAGTGATTATTTCCCCGTATC
TCTATGAGAGTTACTCCATGCCTGTCATACCACAACCAGAGATCCTCAGCTCAGGAGCATACAGCCCCAT
CACTGTGTGGACTACCGCTGCTCCATTCCACGCCCAGCTACCCAATGGCCTCTCTCCTCTTTCCGGATAC
TCCTCATCTTTGGGGCGAGTGAGTCCCCCTCCTCCATCTGACACCTCCTCCAAGGACCACAGTGGCTCAG
AAAGCCCCATTAGTGATGAAGAGGAAAGACTACAGTCCAAGCTTTCAGACCCCCATGCCATTGAAGCTGA
AAAGTTTCAGTGCAATTTATGCAATAAGACCTATTCAACTTTTTCTGGGCTGGCCAAACATAAGCAGCTG
CACTGCGATGCCCAGTCTAGAAAATCTTTCAGCTGTAAATACTGTGACAAGGAATATGTGAGCCTGGGCG
CCCTGAAGATGCATATTCGGACCCACACATTACCTTGTGTTTGCAAGATCTGCGGCAAGGCGTTTTCCAG
ACCCTGGTTGCTTCAAGGACACATTAGAACTCACACGGGGGAGAAGCCTTTTTCTTGCCCTCACTGCAAC
AGAGCATTTGCAGACAGGTCAAATCTGAGGGCTCATCTGCAGACCCATTCTGATGTAAAGAAATACCAGT
GCAAAAACTGCTCCAAAACCTTCTCCAGAATGTCTCTCCTGCACAAACATGAGGAATCTGGCTGCTGTGT
AGCACACGAGCAGAAGCTGATCAGCGAGGAGGACCTGGCGGCCGCGTGACTCGAGTCTAGAGGGCCCGTT
TAAACCCGCTGATCAGCCTCGACTGTGCCTTCTAGTTGCCAGCCATCTGTTGTTTGCCCCTCCCCCGTGC
CTTCCTTGACCCTGGAAGGTGCCACTCCCACTGTCCTTTCCTAATAAAATGAGGAAATTGCATCGCATTG
TCTGAGTAGGTGTCATTCTATTCTGGGGGGTGGGGTGGGGCAGGACAGCAAGGGGGAGGATTGGGAAGAC
AATAGCAGGCATGCTGGGGATGCGGTGGGCTCTATGGCTTCTGAGGCGGAAAGAACCAGCTGGGGCTCTA
GGGGGTATCCCC
[103 nt withheld, positions 1203-1305]
