>Addgene plasmid #31698 | SlugMyc_pcDNA3 | addgene partial sequence | sequence record 147287 | BGH-rev 5'-TAGAAGGCACAGTCGAGG-3'
CCTCTAGACTCGAGTCACGCGGCCGCCAGGTCCTCCTCGCTGATCAGCTTCTGCTCGTGTGCTACACAGC
AGCCAGATTCCTCATGTTTGTGCAGGAGAGACATTCTGGAGAAGGTTTTGGAGCAGTTTTTGCACTGGTA
TTTCTTTACATCAGAATGGGTCTGCAGATGAGCCCTCAGATTTGACCTGTCTGCAAATGCTCTGTTGCAG
TGAGGGCAAGAAAAAGGCTTCTCCCCCGTGTGAGTTCTAATGTGTCCTTGAAGCAACCAGGGTCTGGAAA
ACGCCTTGCCGCAGATCTTGCAAACACAAGGTAATGTGTGGGTCCGAATATGCATCTTCAGGGCGCCCAG
GCTCACATATTCCTTGTCACAGTATTTACAGCTGAAAGATTTTCTAGACTGGGCATCGCAGTGCAGCTGC
TTATGTTTGGCCAGCCCAGAAAAAGTTGAATAGGTCTTATTGCATAAATTGCACTGAAACTTTTCAGCTT
CAATGGCATGGGGGTCTGAAAGCTTGGACTGTAGTCTTTCCTCTTCATCACTAATGGGGCTTTCTGAGCC
ACTGTGGTCCTTGGAGGAGGTGTCAGATGGAGGAGGGGGACTCACTCGCCCCAAAGATGAGGAGTATCCG
GAAAGAGGAGAGAGGCCATTGGGTAGCTGGGCGTGGAATGGAGCAGCGGTAGTCCACACAGTGATGGGGC
TGTATGCTCCTGAGCTGAGGATCTCTGGTTGTGGTATGACAGGCATGGAGTAACTCTCATAGAGATACGG
GGAAA
